Addgene plasmid #71509: pSTARR-seq_human
Purpose: (Empty Backbone) humanSTARR-seq screening vector with SCP1 core promoter
Depositing lab: Alexander Stark. Depositing organization: Research Institute of Molecular Pathology (IMP). Publication: Genome-wide quantitative enhancer activity maps identified by STARR-seq. Arnold CD, Gerlach D, Stelzer C, Boryn LM, Rath M, Stark A. Science. 2013 Mar 1;339(6123):1074-7. doi: 10.1126/science.1232542. Epub 2013 Jan 17. PubMed 23328393.
Backbone
  Vector backbone: pGL4.10
  Backbone manufacturer: Promega
  Vector type: Mammalian Expression ; humanSTARR-seq screening vector
  Tag / fusion protein: sgGFP (SuperGlo, Qbiogene, Inc) (N terminal on backbone)
Growth in bacteria
  Bacterial resistance: Chloramphenicol and Ampicillin, 25 & 100 μg/mL
  Growth temperature: 37°C
  Growth strain: ccdB Survival
  Copy number: High Copy
Gene/Insert
  Gene/Insert name: None
  Tag / fusion protein: sgGFP (SuperGlo, Qbiogene, Inc) (N terminal on backbone)
Terms and licenses: Academic/Nonprofit Terms; Industry Terms: Not Available to Industry
Depositor comments: Note: The original human STARR-seq plasmid has been used in the Arnold et al. 2013 publication. It should be replaced for all screens in mammalian cells with the updated version reported by Muerdter et al. 2017 for much improved signal-to-noise, especially for screens with highly complex libraries (e.g. those covering an entire mammalian genome). The improved version is Addgene plasmid # 99296. For enhancer-activity measurements in mammalian cells, please also consider the possibility of a plasmid-induced innate immune response (see Muerdter et al., 2017). The sequence between SacI and AfeI on pGL4 was replaced by the fragment containing the Super Core Promoter 1 (SCP1), a synthetic intron (pIRESpuro3, Clontech; cat. no. 631619) an ORF (sgGFP, Qbiogene, Inc), a ccdB suicide gene flanked by homology arms, and the pGL3's SV40 late polyA-signal.
How to cite: pSTARR-seq_human was a gift from Alexander Stark (Addgene plasmid # 71509 ; http://n2t.net/addgene:71509 ; RRID:Addgene_71509)
