[The description below was written by a language model from this plasmid's Addgene catalogue record.]
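Description:
pSTARR-seq_human is an empty-backbone mammalian screening vector for STARR-seq (self-transcribing active regulatory region sequencing), built on the Promega pGL4.10 backbone. It is a high-copy plasmid selected in bacteria with both ampicillin and chloramphenicol. Because it carries a ccdB suicide gene, the unmodified vector must be propagated in a ccdB-tolerant strain. The record does not include a feature table, so the exact origin of replication and the position of the resistance markers are not stated.

The section of pGL4 between the SacI and AfeI sites was replaced with a reporter transcription unit. This unit consists of the synthetic Super Core Promoter 1 (SCP1), a synthetic intron taken from pIRESpuro3, an sgGFP open reading frame, a ccdB cassette flanked by homology arms, and the SV40 late polyadenylation signal from pGL3. The homology arms allow recombination-based cloning of candidate DNA fragment libraries in place of ccdB, and loss of the toxin gene counter-selects against uncut or empty vector in standard strains.

Inserted fragments sit downstream of the minimal promoter and within the transcribed region, upstream of the polyA signal. An active enhancer therefore drives transcription of itself, and its activity can be measured by sequencing the reporter transcripts and counting how often each fragment appears. The intron provides a spliced junction that is typically used to tell reporter mRNA apart from plasmid DNA.

The depositor notes that this is the original human STARR-seq vector. For mammalian screens, particularly with highly complex genome-wide libraries, they recommend a later improved version with better signal-to-noise. They also caution that plasmid transfection may trigger an innate immune response, which can affect enhancer measurements.
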