>Addgene plasmid #71509 | pSTARR-seq_human | depositor partial sequence | sequence record 129010 | Full Sequence
GGCCTAACTGGCCGGTACCTGAGCTCCCTAGGGTACTTATATAAGGGGGTGGGGGCGCGTTCGTCCTCAG
TCGCGATCGAACACTCGAGCCGAGCAGACGTGCCTACGGACCGGGGCCCGAATTAATTCGCTGTCTGCGA
GGGCCAGCTGTTGGGGTGAGTACTCCCTCTCAAAAGCGGGCATGACTTCTGCGCTAAGATTGTCAGTTTC
CAAAAACGAGGAGGATTTGATATTCACCTGGCCCGCGGTGATGCCTTTGAGGGTGGCCGCGTCCATCTGG
TCAGAAAAGACAATCTTTTTGTTGTCAAGCTTGAGGTGTGGCAGGCTTGAGATCTGGCCATACACTTGAG
TGACAATGACATCCACTTTGCCTTTCTCTCCACAGGTGTCCACTCCCAGGTCCAACTGCAGGTCGCCTGC
AGGCTTAAGCATGGCTAGCAAAGGAGAAGAACTCTTCACTGGAGTTGTCCCAATTCTTGTTGAATTAGAT
GGTGATGTTAACGGCCACAAGTTCTCTGTCAGTGGAGAGGGTGAAGGTGATGCAACATACGGAAAACTTA
CCCTGAAGTTCATCTGCACTACTGGCAAACTGCCTGTTCCCTGGCCAACACTAGTCACTACTCTGTGCTA
TGGTGTTCAATGCTTTTCAAGATACCCGGATCATATGAAACGGCATGACTTTTTCAAGAGTGCCATGCCC
GAAGGTTATGTACAGGAAAGGACCATCTTCTTCAAAGATGACGGCAACTACAAGACACGTGCTGAAGTCA
AGTTTGAAGGTGATACCCTTGTTAATAGAATCGAGTTAAAAGGTATTGACTTCAAGGAAGATGGCAACAT
TCTGGGACACAAATTGGAATACAACTATAACTCACACAATGTATACATCATGGCAGACAAACAAAAGAAT
GGAATCAAAGCGAACTTCAAGACCCGCCACAACATTGAAGATGGAAGCGTTCAACTAGCAGACCATTATC
AACAAAATACTCCAATTGGCGATGGCCCTGTCCTTTTACCAGACAACCATTACCTGTCCACACAATCTGC
CCTTTCGAAAGATCCCAACGAAAAGAGAGACCACATGGTCCTTCTTGAGTTTGTAACAGCTGCTGGGATT
ACACATGGCATGGATGAACTGTACAACTGATCTAGAGCATGCACCGGTGATATCGCGGCCGCATTAGGCA
CCCCAGGCTTTACACTTTATGCTTCCGGCTCGTATAATGTGTGGATTTTGAGTTAGGATCCGTCGAGATT
TTCAGGAGCTAAGGAAGCTAAAATGGAGAAAAAAATCACTGGATATACCACCGTTGATATATCCCAATGG
CATCGTAAAGAACATTTTGAGGCATTTCAGTCAGTTGCTCAATGTACCTATAACCAGACCGTTCAGCTGG
ATATTACGGCCTTTTTAAAGACCGTAAAGAAAAATAAGCACAAGTTTTATCCGGCCTTTATTCACATTCT
TGCCCGCCTGATGAATGCTCATCCGGAATTCCGTATGGCAATGAAAGACGGTGAGCTGGTGATATGGGAT
AGTGTTCACCCTTGTTACACCGTTTTCCATGAGCAAACTGAAACGTTTTCATCGCTCTGGAGTGAATACC
ACGACGATTTCCGGCAGTTTCTACACATATATTCGCAAGATGTGGCGTGTTACGGTGAAAACCTGGCCTA
TTTCCCTAAAGGGTTTATTGAGAATATGTTTTTCGTCTCAGCCAATCCCTGGGTGAGTTTCACCAGTTTT
GATTTAAACGTGGCCAATATGGACAACTTCTTCGCCCCCGTTTTCACCATGGGCAAATATTATACGCAAG
GCGACAAGGTGCTGATGCCGCTGGCGATTCAGGTTCATCATGCCGTTTGTGATGGCTTCCATGTCGGCAG
AATGCTTAATGAATTACAACAGTACTGCGATGAGTGGCAGGGCGGGGCGTAAACGCGTGGATCCGGCTTA
CTAAAAGCCAGATAACAGTATGCGTATTTGCGCGCTGATTTTTGCGGTATAAGAATATATACTGATATGT
ATACCCGAAGTATGTCAAAAAGAGGTATGCTATGAAGCAGCGTATTACAGTGACAGTTGACAGCGACAGC
TATCAGTTGCTCAAGGCATATATGATGTCAATATCTCCGGTCTGGTAAGCACAACCATGCAGAATGAAGC
CCGTCGTCTGCGTGCCGAACGCTGGAAAGCGGAAAATCAGGAAGGGATGGCTGAGGTCGCCCGGTTTATT
GAAATGAACGGCTCTTTTGCTGACGAGAACAGGGGCTGGTGAAATGCAGTTTAAGGTTTACACCTATAAA
AGAGAGAGCCGTTATCGTCTGTTTGTGGATGTACAGAGTGATATTATTGACACGCCCGGGCGACGGATGG
TGATCCCCCTGGCCAGTGCACGTCTGCTGTCAGATAAAGTCTCCCGTGAACTTTACCCGGTGGTGCATAT
CGGGGATGAAAGCTGGCGCATGATGACCACCGATATGGCCAGTGTGCCGGTCTCCGTTATCGGGGAAGAA
GTGGCTGATCTCAGCCACCGCGAAAATGACATCAAAAACGCCATTAACCTGATGTTCTGGGGAATATAAA
TGTCAGGCTCCCTTATACACAGCCAGTCTGCAGGATATCGTCGACGAATTCGGCCGGCCGCTTCGAGCAG
ACATGATAAGATACATTGATGAGTTTGGACAAACCACAACTAGAATGCAGTGAAAAAAATGCTTTATTTG
TGAAATTTGTGATGCTATTGCTTTATTTGTAACCATTATAAGCTGCAATAAACAAGTTAACAACAACAAT
TGCATTCATTTTATGTTTCAGGTTCAGGGGGAGGTGTGGGAGGTTTTTTAAAGCAAGTAAAACCTCTACA
AATGTGGTAAAATCGATAAGGATCCGACCGATGCCCTTGAGAGCCTTCAACCCAGTCAGCTCCTTCCGGT
GGGCGCGGGGCATGACTATCGTCGCCGCACTTATGACTGTCTTCTTTATCATGCAACTCGTAGGACAGGT
GCCGGCAGCGCTCTTCCGCTTCCTCGCTCACTGACTCGCTGCGCTCGGTCGTTCGGCTGCGGCGAGCGGT
ATCAGCTCACTCAAAGGCGGTAATACGGTTATCCACAGAATCAGGGGATAACGCAGGAAAGAACATGTGA
GCAAAAGGCCAGCAAAAGGCCAGGAACCGTAAAAAGGCCGCGTTGCTGGCGTTTTTCCATAGGCTCCGCC
CCCCTGACGAGCATCACAAAAATCGACGCTCAAGTCAGAGGTGGCGAAACCCGACAGGACTATAAAGATA
CCAGGCGTTTCCCCCTGGAAGCTCCCTCGTGCGCTCTCCTGTTCCGACCCTGCCGCTTACCGGATACCTG
TCCGCCTTTCTCCCTTCGGGAAGCGTGGCGCTTTCTCATAGCTCACGCTGTAGGTATCTCAGTTCGGTGT
AGGTCGTTCGCTCCAAGCTGGGCTGTGTGCACGAACCCCCCGTTCAGCCCGACCGCTGCGCCTTATCCGG
TAACTATCGTCTTGAGTCCAACCCGGTAAGACACGACTTATCGCCACTGGCAGCAGCCACTGGTAACAGG
ATTAGCAGAGCGAGGTATGTAGGCGGTGCTACAGAGTTCTTGAAGTGGTGGCCTAACTACGGCTACACTA
GAAGAACAGTATTTGGTATCTGCGCTCTGCTGAAGCCAGTTACCTTCGGAAAAAGAGTTGGTAGCTCTTG
ATCCGGCAAACAAACCACCGCTGGTAGCGGTGGTTTTTTTGTTTGCAAGCAGCAGATTACGCGCAGAAAA
AAAGGATCTCAAGAAGATCCTTTGATCTTTTCTACGGGGTCTGACGCTCAGTGGAACGAAAACTCACGTT
AAGGGATTTTGGTCATGAGATTATCAAAAAGGATCTTCACCTAGATCCTTTTAAATTAAAAATGAAGTTT
TAAATCAATCTAAAGTATATATGAGTAAACTTGGTCTGACAGCGGCCGCAAATGCTAAACCACTGCAGTG
GTTACCAGTGCTTGATCAGTGAGGCACCGATCTCAGCGATCTGCCTATTTCGTTCGTCCATAGTGGCCTG
ACTCCCCGTCGTGTAGATCACTACGATTCGTGAGGGCTTACCATCAGGCCCCAGCGCAGCAATGATGCCG
CGAGAGCCGCGTTCACCGGCCCCCGATTTGTCAGCAATGAACCAGCCAGCAGGGAGGGCCGAGCGAAGAA
GTGGTCCTGCTACTTTGTCCGCCTCCATCCAGTCTATGAGCTGCTGTCGTGATGCTAGAGTAAGAAGTTC
GCCAGTGAGTAGTTTCCGAAGAGTTGTGGCCATTGCTACTGGCATCGTGGTATCACGCTCGTCGTTCGGT
ATGGCTTCGTTCAACTCTGGTTCCCAGCGGTCAAGCCGGGTCACATGATCACCCATATTATGAAGAAATG
CAGTCAGCTCCTTAGGGCCTCCGATCGTTGTCAGAAGTAAGTTGGCCGCGGTGTTGTCGCTCATGGTAAT
GGCAGCACTACACAATTCTCTTACCGTCATGCCATCCGTAAGATGCTTTTCCGTGACCGGCGAGTACTCA
ACCAAGTCGTTTTGTGAGTAGTGTATACGGCGACCAAGCTGCTCTTGCCCGGCGTCTATACGGGACAACA
CCGCGCCACATAGCAGTACTTTGAAAGTGCTCATCATCGGGAATCGTTCTTCGGGGCGGAAAGACTCAAG
GATCTTGCCGCTATTGAGATCCAGTTCGATATAGCCCACTCTTGCACCCAGTTGATCTTCAGCATCTTTT
ACTTTCACCAGCGTTTCGGGGTGTGCAAAAACAGGCAAGCAAAATGCCGCAAAGAAGGGAATGAGTGCGA
CACGAAAATGTTGGATGCTCATACTCGTCCTTTTTCAATATTATTGAAGCATTTATCAGGGTTACTAGTA
CGTCTCTCAAGGATAAGTAAGTAATATTAAGGTACGGGAGGTATTGGACAGGCCGCAATAAAATATCTTT
ATTTTCATTACATCTGTGTGTTGGTTTTTTGTGTGAATCGATAGTACTAACATACGCTCTCCATCAAAAC
AAAACGAAACAAAACAAACTAGCAAAATAGGCTGTCCCCAGTGCAAGTGCAGGTGCCAGAACATTTCTCT
