>Addgene plasmid #71509 | pSTARR-seq_human | addgene partial sequence | sequence record 132430 | RVprimer3 5'-CTAGCAAAATAGGCTGTCCC-3'
ACTGGCCGGTACCTGAGCTCCCTAGGGTACTTATATAAGGGGGTGGGGGCGCGTTCGTCCTCAGTCGCGA
TCGAACACTCGAGCCGAGCAGACGTGCCTACGGACCGGGGCCCGAATTAATTCGCTGTCTGCGAGGGCCA
GCTGTTGGGGTGAGTACTCCCTCTCAAAAGCGGGCATGACTTCTGCGCTAAGATTGTCAGTTTCCAAAAA
CGAGGAGGATTTGATATTCACCTGGCCCGCGGTGATGCCTTTGAGGGTGGCCGCGTCCATCTGGTCAGAA
AAGACAATCTTTTTGTTGTCAAGCTTGAGGTGTGGCAGGCTTGAGATCTGGCCATACACTTGAGTGACAA
TGACATCCACTTTGCCTTTCTCTCCACAGGTGTCCACTCCCAGGTCCAACTGCAGGTCGCCTGCAGGCTT
AAGCATGGCTAGCAAAGGAGAAGAACTCTTCACTGGAGTTGTCCCAATTCTTGTTGAATTAGATGGTGAT
GTTAACGGCCACAAGTTCTCTGTCAGTGGAGAGGGTGAAGGTGATGCAACATACGGAAAACTTACCCTGA
AGTTCATCTGCACTACTGGCAAACTGCCTGTTCCCTGGCCAACACTAGTCACTACTCTGTGCTATGGTGT
TCAATGCTTTTCAAGATACCCGGATCATATGAAACGGCATGACTTTTTCAAGAGTGCCATGCCCGAAGGT
TATGTACAGGAAAGGACCATCTTCTTCAAAGATGACGGCAACTACAAGACACGTGCTGAAGTCAAGTTTG
AAGGTGATACCCTTGTTAATAGAATCGAGTTAA
