>Addgene plasmid #71509 | pSTARR-seq_human | addgene partial sequence | sequence record 132432 | pAE03_1 5'-GTTACAAACTCAAGAAGGACC-3'
AGGGCAGATTGTGTGGACAGGTAATGGTTGTCTGGTAAAAGGACAGGGCCATCGCCAATTGGAGTATTTT
GTTGATAATGGTCTGCTAGTTGAACGCTTCCATCTTCAATGTTGTGGCGGGTCTTGAAGTTCGCTTTGAT
TCCATTCTTTTGTTTGTCTGCCATGATGTATACATTGTGTGAGTTATAGTTGTATTCCAATTTGTGTCCC
AGAATGTTGCCATCTTCCTTGAAGTCAATACCTTTTAACTCGATTCTATTAACAAGGGTATCACCTTCAA
ACTTGACTTCAGCACGTGTCTTGTAGTTGCCGTCATCTTTGAAGAAGATGGTCCTTTCCTGTACATAACC
TTCGGGCATGGCACTCTTGAAAAAGTCATGCCGTTTCATATGATCCGGGTATCTTGAAAAGCATTGAACA
CCATAGCACAGAGTAGTGACTAGTGTTGGCCAGGGAACAGGCAGTTTGCCAGTAGTGCAGATGAACTTCA
GGGTAAGTTTTCCGTATGTTGCATCACCTTCACCCTCTCCACTGACAGAGAACTTGTGGCCGTTAACATC
ACCATCTAATTCAACAAGAATTGGGACAACTCCAGTGAAGAGTTCTTCTCCTTTGCTAGCCATGCTTAAG
CCTGCAGGCGACCTGCAGTTGGACCTGGGAGTGGACACCTGTGGAGAGAAAGGCAAAGTGGATGTCATTG
TCACTCAAGTGTATGGCCAGATCTCAAGCCTGCCACACCTCAAGCTTGACAACAAAAAGATTGTCTTTTC
TGACCAGATGGACGCGGCCACCCTCAAAGG
